Addgene plasmid #234753: memGRKct-Nluc
Purpose: Mammalian expression of plasma membrane anchored (GAP43) GRKct-Nluc
Depositing lab: Nevin Lambert.
Backbone
  Vector backbone: pcDNA3.1(+)
  Vector type: Mammalian Expression
Growth in bacteria
  Bacterial resistance: Ampicillin, 100 μg/mL
  Growth temperature: 37°C
  Growth strain: DH5alpha
  Copy number: High Copy
Gene/Insert
  Gene/Insert name: memGRKct-Nluc
  Species: Synthetic
  Promoter: CMV
  Cloning method: Ligation Independent Cloning
Terms and licenses: Academic/Nonprofit Terms; Industry Terms: Not Available to Industry
How to cite: memGRKct-Nluc was a gift from Nevin Lambert (Addgene plasmid # 234753 ; http://n2t.net/addgene:234753 ; RRID:Addgene_234753)
