[The description below was written by a language model from this plasmid's Addgene catalogue record and pLannotate feature annotations shown in this document.]
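Description:
memGRKct-Nluc is a mammalian expression plasmid built on the pcDNA3.1(+) backbone. It is propagated in E. coli from a high-copy ColE1/pUC-type origin under ampicillin selection (β-lactamase driven by its own promoter). The backbone also carries an f1 phage origin and an SV40 early promoter-driven neomycin phosphotransferase cassette with an SV40 polyadenylation signal, which in principle allows G418 selection of stably transfected mammalian cells. Several short annotated fragments (lacI, lac promoter/operator, ble, bom and a small HIV-1 LTR match next to the CMV promoter) appear to be backbone remnants or incidental sequence matches rather than functional elements.

The payload is a synthetic fusion gene transcribed from the CMV immediate-early enhancer and promoter and terminated by the bovine growth hormone polyadenylation signal. A T7 promoter sits just upstream of the coding region. The feature table identifies a fragment of human GRK3 (ADRBK2) followed in frame order by human codon-optimized NanoLuc luciferase, consistent with the "GRKct" (GRK C-terminal) designation. According to the catalogue entry, the fusion is anchored to the plasma membrane through a GAP43-derived targeting sequence. This motif is not separately annotated, though an unannotated stretch between the T7 promoter and the GRK3 fragment could hold it.

The record gives the purpose only as mammalian expression of plasma membrane-anchored GRKct-Nluc. The GRK C-terminal region is generally known to bind free Gβγ subunits, so a membrane-tethered version fused to a luciferase donor would suit bioluminescence resonance energy transfer assays of G protein activation, but the record does not state this application.
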