Features (pLannotate 1.2.2; 21 found; start..end, strand, type, name):
      1..589     +  rep_origin     ori: high-copy-number ColE1/pMB1/pBR322/pUC origin of replication
    772..864     +  CDS            lacI (fragment): lac repressor; lacI; The lac repressor binds to the lac operator to inhibit transcription in E. coli. This inhibition can be relieved by adding lactose or isopropyl-β-D-thiogalactopyranoside (IPTG).
    877..898     +  protein_bind   CAP binding site: CAP binding activates transcription in the presence of cAMP. E. coli catabolite activator protein
    913..943     +  promoter       lac promoter: promoter for the E. coli lac operon
    951..967     +  protein_bind   lac operator: The lac repressor binds to the lac operator to inhibit transcription in E. coli. This inhibition can be relieved by adding lactose or isopropyl-β-D-thiogalactopyranoside (IPTG). lac repressor encoded by lacI
   1040..1161    -  polyA_signal   SV40 poly(A) signal: SV40 polyadenylation signal
   1156..1314    -  CDS            ble (fragment): BLE_KLEPN - Experimental evidence at protein level: Swiss-Prot protein existence level 1. Binding protein with a strong affinity to the bleomycin family of antibiotics. Binds to CL990; an antimitotic-antibiotic compound. From Klebsiella pneumoniae.
   1338..2129    -  CDS            neo: KKA2_KLEPN - Also known as kan, nptII. Experimental evidence at protein level: Swiss-Prot protein existence level 1. Resistance to kanamycin, neomycin, paromomycin, ribostamycin, butirosin and gentamicin B. From Klebsiella pneumoniae.
   2196..2525    -  promoter       SV40 promoter: SV40 enhancer and early promoter
   2539..2967    -  rep_origin     f1 ori (sequence partly withheld): f1 bacteriophage origin of replication; arrow indicates direction of (+) strand synthesis
   2988..3009    -  promoter       SV40 promoter (fragment): SV40 enhancer and early promoter
   3013..3237    -  polyA_signal   bGH poly(A) signal: bovine growth hormone polyadenylation signal
   3275..3790    -  CDS            Nluc: NanoLuc® luciferase human codon-optimized
   3803..4405    -  CDS            GRK3 (fragment): ARBK2_HUMAN - Also known as ADRBK2, BARK2. Experimental evidence at protein level: Swiss-Prot protein existence level 1. Specifically phosphorylates the agonist-occupied form of the beta-adrenergic and closely related receptors. From Homo sapiens (Human).
   4488..4506    -  promoter       T7 promoter: promoter for bacteriophage T7 RNA polymerase
   4522..4555    -  LTR            5' LTR (truncated) (fragment): truncated 5' long terminal repeat (LTR) from HIV-1
   4551..4754    -  promoter       CMV promoter: human cytomegalovirus (CMV) immediate early promoter
   4755..5134    -  enhancer       CMV enhancer: human cytomegalovirus immediate early enhancer
   5289..5341    +  misc_feature   bom (fragment): basis of mobility region from pBR322
   5400..5504    +  promoter       AmpR promoter: bla
   5505..6365    +  CDS            AmpR: β-lactamase; bla; confers resistance to ampicillin, carbenicillin, and related antibiotics
>Addgene plasmid #234753 | memGRKct-Nluc | addgene full sequence | sequence record 466032 | Addgene NGS Result
TTGAGATCCTTTTTTTCTGCGCGTAATCTGCTGCTTGCAAACAAAAAAACCACCGCTACCAGCGGTGGTT
TGTTTGCCGGATCAAGAGCTACCAACTCTTTTTCCGAAGGTAACTGGCTTCAGCAGAGCGCAGATACCAA
ATACTGTTCTTCTAGTGTAGCCGTAGTTAGGCCACCACTTCAAGAACTCTGTAGCACCGCCTACATACCT
CGCTCTGCTAATCCTGTTACCAGTGGCTGCTGCCAGTGGCGATAAGTCGTGTCTTACCGGGTTGGACTCA
AGACGATAGTTACCGGATAAGGCGCAGCGGTCGGGCTGAACGGGGGGTTCGTGCACACAGCCCAGCTTGG
AGCGAACGACCTACACCGAACTGAGATACCTACAGCGTGAGCTATGAGAAAGCGCCACGCTTCCCGAAGG
GAGAAAGGCGGACAGGTATCCGGTAAGCGGCAGGGTCGGAACAGGAGAGCGCACGAGGGAGCTTCCAGGG
GGAAACGCCTGGTATCTTTATAGTCCTGTCGGGTTTCGCCACCTCTGACTTGAGCGTCGATTTTTGTGAT
GCTCGTCAGGGGGGCGGAGCCTATGGAAAAACGCCAGCAACGCGGCCTTTTTACGGTTCCTGGCCTTTTG
CTGGCCTTTTGCTCACATGTTCTTTCCTGCGTTATCCCCTGATTCTGTGGATAACCGTATTACCGCCTTT
GAGTGAGCTGATACCGCTCGCCGCAGCCGAACGACCGAGCGCAGCGAGTCAGTGAGCGAGGAAGCGGAAG
AGCGCCCAATACGCAAACCGCCTCTCCCCGCGCGTTGGCCGATTCATTAATGCAGCTGGCACGACAGGTT
TCCCGACTGGAAAGCGGGCAGTGAGCGCAACGCAATTAATGTGAGTTAGCTCACTCATTAGGCACCCCAG
GCTTTACACTTTATGCTTCCGGCTCGTATGTTGTGTGGAATTGTGAGCGGATAACAATTTCACACAGGAA
ACAGCTATGACCATGATTACGCCAAGCTCTAGCTAGAGGTCGACGGTATACAGACATGATAAGATACATT
GATGAGTTTGGACAAACCACAACTAGAATGCAGTGAAAAAAATGCTTTATTTGTGAAATTTGTGATGCTA
TTGCTTTATTTGTAACCATTATAAGCTGCAATAAACAAGTTGGGGTGGGCGAAGAACTCCAGCATGAGAT
CCCCGCGCTGGAGGATCATCCAGCCGGCGTCCCGGAAAACGATTCCGAAGCCCAACCTTTCATAGAAGGC
GGCGGTGGAATCGAAATCTCGTGATGGCAGGTTGGGCGTCGCTTGGTCGGTCATTTCGAACCCCAGAGTC
CCGCTCAGAAGAACTCGTCAAGAAGGCGATAGAAGGCGATGCGCTGCGAATCGGGAGCGGCGATACCGTA
AAGCACGAGGAAGCGGTCAGCCCATTCGCCGCCAAGCTCTTCAGCAATATCACGGGTAGCCAACGCTATG
TCCTGATAGCGGTCCGCCACACCCAGCCGGCCACAGTCGATGAATCCAGAAAAGCGGCCATTTTCCACCA
TGATATTCGGCAAGCAGGCATCGCCATGGGTCACGACGAGATCCTCGCCGTCGGGCATGCGCGCCTTGAG
CCTGGCGAACAGTTCGGCTGGCGCGAGCCCCTGATGCTCTTCGTCCAGATCATCCTGATCGACAAGACCG
GCTTCCATCCGAGTACGTGCTCGCTCGATGCGATGTTTCGCTTGGTGGTCGAATGGGCAGGTAGCCGGAT
CAAGCGTATGCAGCCGCCGCATTGCATCAGCCATGATGGATACTTTCTCGGCAGGAGCAAGGTGAGATGA
CAGGAGATCCTGCCCCGGCACTTCGCCCAATAGCAGCCAGTCCCTTCCCGCTTCAGTGACAACGTCGAGC
ACAGCTGCGCAAGGAACGCCCGTCGTGGCCAGCCACGATAGCCGCGCTGCCTCGTCCTGCAGTTCATTCA
GGGCACCGGACAGGTCGGTCTTGACAAAAAGAACCGGGCGCCCCTGCGCTGACAGCCGGAACACGGCGGC
ATCAGAGCAGCCGATTGTCTGTTGTGCCCAGTCATAGCCGAATAGCCTCTCCACCCAAGCGGCCGGAGAA
CCTGCGTGCAATCCATCTTGTTCAATCATGCGAAACGATCCTCATCCTGTCTCTTGATCAGATCCGAAAA
TGGATATACAAGCTCCCGGGAGCTTTTTGCAAAAGCCTAGGCCTCCAAAAAAGCCTCCTCACTACTTCTG
GAATAGCTCAGAGGCAGAGGCGGCCTCGGCCTCTGCATAAATAAAAAAAATTAGTCAGCCATGGGGCGGA
GAATGGGCGGAACTGGGCGGAGTTAGGGGCGGGATGGGCGGAGTTAGGGGCGGGACTATGGTTGCTGACT
AATTGAGATGCATGCTTTGCATACTTCTGCCTGCTGGGGAGCCTGGGGACTTTCCACACCTGGTTGCTGA
CTAATTGAGATGCATGCTTTGCATACTTCTGCCTGCTGGGGAGCCTGGGGACTTTCCACACCCTAACTGA
CACACATTCCACAGAATTAATTCGCGTTAAATTTTTGTTAAATCAGCTCATTTTTTAACCAATAGGCCGA
AATCGGCAAAATCCCTTATAAATCAAAAGAATAGACCGAGATAGGGT
[37 nt withheld, positions 2638-2674]
AAAGAACGTGGACTCCAACGTCAAAGG
[49 nt withheld, positions 2702-2750]
T
[91 nt withheld, positions 2752-2842]
G
[124 nt withheld, positions 2844-2967]
GGGGATACCCCCTAGAGCCCCAGCTGGTTCTTTCCGCCTCAGAAGCCATAGAGCCCACCGCATCCCCAGC
ATGCCTGCTATTGTCTTCCCAATCCTCCCCCTTGCTGTCCTGCCCCACCCCACCCCCCAGAATAGAATGA
CACCTACTCAGACAATGCGATGCAATTTCCTCATTTTATTAGGAAAGGACAGTGGGAGTGGCACCTTCCA
GGGTCAAGGAAGGCACGGGGGAGGGGCAAACAACAGATGGCTGGCAACTAGAAGGCACAGTCGAGGCTGA
TCAGCGGGTTTAAACGGGCCCTCTAGATTACGCCAGAATGCGTTCGCACAGCCGCCAGCCGGTCACTCCG
TTGATGGTTACTCGGAACAGCAGGGAGCCGTCGGGGTTGATCAGGCGCTCGTCGATAATTTTGTTGCCGT
TCCACAGGGTCCCTGTTACAGTGATCTTTTTGCCGTCGAACACGGCGATGCCTTCATACGGCCGTCCGAA
ATAGTCGATCATGTTCGGCGTAACCCCGTCGATTACCAGTGTGCCATAGTGCAGGATCACCTTAAAGTGA
TGATCATCCACAGGGTACACCACCTTAAAAATTTTTTCGATCTGGCCCATTTGGTCGCCGCTCAGACCTT
CATACGGGATGATGACATGGATGTCGATCTTCAGCCCATTTTCACCGCTCAGGACAATCCTTTGGATCGG
AGTTACGGACACCCCGAGATTCTGAAACAAACTGGACACACCTCCCTGTTCAAGGACTTGGTCCAGGTTG
TAGCCGGCTGTCTGTCGCCAGTCCCCAACGAAATCTTCGAGTGTGAAGACCATGGATCCACCTCCGAGGC
CGTTGCTGTTCCTATGGCAGAGGGGAGGCTTTGAGAGTTCCACGACGGCTGAGCGGGATTTGTTGAGGAA
CTTGGGGGCTCGCCGTAGCAGCCGCTGGGCCTCCATGAATGTCTCCGTCAGCTCTTTCTTCCACTGCACA
AACTCTGGGTCACTCTCACACTGCAAAACGAACTGCTTCCCTCCTTTTATTCTCAACAAAATGCACTTTT
TGTCTTTAATCTGAGTTTCTTCCACGGACACAATCTGTTCCATTGTCAGTAAACTTTGTCGCGACTCGCC
TTCTCCTCTCCACTCAAGTCTGTTCGGAAAGAGGTAAAAATAGCGGCGCTGCCACTGGGTCAGGAAAGGG
TTCCCCAGCTTCAGCATGTACCCGTGCACGATGCAGTCTCTTCCCAGGGCGTAATCTTCTTCGTGGCCAA
GCTGCTTATTTTTAGCTCTCTTCCTGGCCTCGATTTTATCCGTGTCTGCATTTACTGCTTCATAAACTGT
TTCCGCCACTTCCTGCTGCCAGCGCTCAGAGATCACCAGAGGGAAGTTCTTGTAGAGTTCTTGGTCGCAA
TCAAGAAGCTTGATTCCGATCTTTTGGTCCTCATCATTCTTTTCAACCTGTTTGGTTCTTCTCAGACAGC
ACAGCATGGTGGCGACCGGTGGATCAGATCTGCTAGCCAGCTTGGGTCTCCCTATAGTGAGTCGTATTAA
TTTCGATAAGCCAGTAAGCAGTGGGTTCTCTAGTTAGCCAGAGAGCTCTGCTTATATAGACCTCCCACCG
TACACGCCTACCGCCCATTTGCGTCAATGGGGCGGAGTTGTTACGACATTTTGGAAAGTCCCGTTGATTT
TGGTGCCAAAACAAACTCCCATTGACGTCAATGGGGTGGAGACTTGGAAATCCCCGTGAGTCAAACCGCT
ATCCACGCCCATTGATGTACTGCCAAAACCGCATCACCATGGTAATAGCGATGACTAATACGTAGATGTA
CTGCCAAGTAGGAAAGTCCCATAAGGTCATGTACTGGGCATAATGCCAGGCGGGCCATTTACCGTCATTG
ACGTCAATAGGGGGCGTACTTGGCATATGATACACTTGATGTACTGCCAAGTGGGCAGTTTACCGTAAAT
ACTCCACCCATTGACGTCAATGGAAAGTCCCTATTGGCGTTACTATGGGAACATACGTCATTATTGACGT
CAATGGGCGGGGGTCGTTGGGCGGTCAGCCAGGCGGGCCATTTACCGTAAGTTATGTAACGCGGAACTCC
ATATATGGGCTATGAACTAATGACCCCGTAATTGATTACTATTAATAACTAGTCAATAATCAATGTCAAC
GCGTATATCTGGCCCGTACATCGCGAAGCAGCGCAAAACGCCTAACCCTAAGCAGATTCTTCATGCAATT
GTCGGTCAAGCCTTGCCTTGTTGTAGCTTAAATTTTGCTCGCGCACTACTCAGCGACCTCCAACACACAA
GCAGGGAGCAGATACTGGCTTAACTATGCGGCATCAGAGCAGATTGTACTGAGAGTGCACCATAGGGGAT
CGGGAGATCTCCCGATCCGTCGACGTCAGGTGGCACTTTTCGGGGAAATGTGCGCGGAACCCCTATTTGT
TTATTTTTCTAAATACATTCAAATATGTATCCGCTCATGAGACAATAACCCTGATAAATGCTTCAATAAT
ATTGAAAAAGGAAGAGTATGAGTATTCAACATTTCCGTGTCGCCCTTATTCCCTTTTTTGCGGCATTTTG
CCTTCCTGTTTTTGCTCACCCAGAAACGCTGGTGAAAGTAAAAGATGCTGAAGATCAGTTGGGTGCACGA
GTGGGTTACATCGAACTGGATCTCAACAGCGGTAAGATCCTTGAGAGTTTTCGCCCCGAAGAACGTTTTC
CAATGATGAGCACTTTTAAAGTTCTGCTATGTGGCGCGGTATTATCCCGTATTGACGCCGGGCAAGAGCA
ACTCGGTCGCCGCATACACTATTCTCAGAATGACTTGGTTGAGTACTCACCAGTCACAGAAAAGCATCTT
ACGGATGGCATGACAGTAAGAGAATTATGCAGTGCTGCCATAACCATGAGTGATAACACTGCGGCCAACT
TACTTCTGACAACGATCGGAGGACCGAAGGAGCTAACCGCTTTTTTGCACAACATGGGGGATCATGTAAC
TCGCCTTGATCGTTGGGAACCGGAGCTGAATGAAGCCATACCAAACGACGAGCGTGACACCACGATGCCT
GTAGCAATGGCAACAACGTTGCGCAAACTATTAACTGGCGAACTACTTACTCTAGCTTCCCGGCAACAAT
TAATAGACTGGATGGAGGCGGATAAAGTTGCAGGACCACTTCTGCGCTCGGCCCTTCCGGCTGGCTGGTT
TATTGCTGATAAATCTGGAGCCGGTGAGCGTGGGTCTCGCGGTATCATTGCAGCACTGGGGCCAGATGGT
AAGCCCTCCCGTATCGTAGTTATCTACACGACGGGGAGTCAGGCAACTATGGATGAACGAAATAGACAGA
TCGCTGAGATAGGTGCCTCACTGATTAAGCATTGGTAACTGTCAGACCAAGTTTACTCATATATACTTTA
GATTGATTTAAAACTTCATTTTTAATTTAAAAGGATCTAGGTGAAGATCCTTTTTGATAATCTCATGACC
AAAATCCCTTAACGTGAGTTTTCGTTCCACTGAGCGTCAGACCCCGTAGAAAAGATCAAAGGATCTTC
